Addgene plasmid #82613: 3xFLAG-dCas9/MSCV-EGFP
Purpose: Expresses 3xFLAG-dCas9 in mammalian cells for enChIP analysis to purify specific genomic regions of interest.
Depositing lab: Hodaka Fujii. Depositing organization: The University of Osaka. Publication: Transgenic mouse lines expressing the 3xFLAG-dCas9 protein for enChIP analysis. Fujita T, Kitaura F, Oji A, Tanigawa N, Yuno M, Ikawa M, Taniuchi I, Fujii H. Genes Cells. 2018 Feb 26. doi: 10.1111/gtc.12573. PubMed 29480524.
Backbone
  Vector backbone: MSCV-EGFP
  Backbone size w/o insert (bp): 6421
  Total vector size (bp): 10822
  Vector type: Retroviral
  Selectable markers: EGFP
Growth in bacteria
  Bacterial resistance: Ampicillin, 100 μg/mL
  Growth temperature: 30°C
  Growth strain: NEB Stable
  Copy number: High Copy
Gene/Insert
  Gene/Insert name: 3xFLAG-dCas9
  Species: Synthetic
  Insert size (bp): 4212
  Mutation: human codon-optimized, D10A + H840A
  Promoter: LTR
  Tag / fusion protein: 3xFLAG tag (N terminal on insert); NLS (nuclear localization signal) (C terminal on insert)
  Cloning method: Restriction Enzyme; 5′ cloning site Hpa I (destroyed during cloning); 3′ cloning site Hap I (destroyed during cloning)
  Sequencing primers: 5′ MSCV (5'-CCCTTGAACCTCCTCGTTCGACC-3'); 3′ EGFP-N (5'-CGTCGCCGTCCAGCTCGACCAG-3)
Terms and licenses: Academic/Nonprofit Terms; Industry Terms: Not Available to Industry
How to cite: 3xFLAG-dCas9/MSCV-EGFP was a gift from Hodaka Fujii (Addgene plasmid # 82613 ; http://n2t.net/addgene:82613 ; RRID:Addgene_82613)
