[The description below was written by a language model from this plasmid's Addgene catalogue record.]
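Description:
3xFLAG-dCas9/MSCV-EGFP is a retroviral expression plasmid of about 10.8 kb, built on the MSCV-EGFP (murine stem cell virus) backbone for delivering a tagged, catalytically inactive Cas9 into mammalian cells. In bacteria it is maintained as a high-copy plasmid under ampicillin selection. The record recommends a recombination-deficient "stable" host strain, which is common practice for vectors carrying repeated LTR sequences. In mammalian cells there is no drug marker. Transduced cells are instead identified or sorted by EGFP fluorescence from the backbone. The record does not state how EGFP expression is linked to the insert, for example through an IRES or a separate promoter.

The roughly 4.2 kb insert is a synthetic, human codon-optimized Cas9 carrying the D10A and H840A substitutions. These inactivate the RuvC and HNH nuclease domains, so the protein still binds DNA under guide RNA direction but does not cut it. A 3xFLAG epitope is fused to the N terminus and a nuclear localization signal to the C terminus. Transcription is driven by the retroviral LTR. The fragment was inserted by restriction cloning at an HpaI site that was destroyed in the process.

The construct is intended for enChIP (engineered DNA-binding molecule-mediated chromatin immunoprecipitation). When 3xFLAG-dCas9 is co-expressed with a guide RNA supplied from another construct, it binds a chosen genomic locus. Anti-FLAG immunoprecipitation can then isolate that region along with its associated molecules. The associated publication concerns transgenic mouse lines expressing the same 3xFLAG-dCas9 protein for enChIP.
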