>Addgene plasmid #82613 | 3xFLAG-dCas9/MSCV-EGFP | addgene partial sequence | sequence record 159197 | pLXSN5 5'-CCCTTGAACCTCCTCGTTCGACC-3'
TCCTCCCTTTATCCAGCCCTCACTCCTTCTCTAGGCGCCGGAATTAGATCTCTCGAGGTTTAAGGATCCG
TTTAGTGAACCGTCAGAATTAACCATGGACTACAAAGACCATGACGGTGATTATAAAGATCATGACATCG
ATTACAAGGATGACGATGACAAGCTCATGGACAAGAAGTACTCCATTGGGCTCGCTATCGGCACAAACAG
CGTCGGCTGGGCCGTCATTACGGACGAGTACAAGGTGCCGAGCAAAAAATTCAAAGTTCTGGGCAATACC
GATCGCCACAGCATAAAGAAGAACCTCATTGGCGCCCTCCTGTTCGACTCCGGGGAGACGGCCGAAGCCA
CGCGGCTCAAAAGAACAGCACGGCGCAGATATACCCGCAGAAAGAATCGGATCTGCTACCTGCAGGAGAT
CTTTAGTAATGAGATGGCTAAGGTGGATGACTCTTTCTTCCATAGGCTGGAGGAGTCCTTTTTGGTGGAG
GAGGATAAAAAGCACGAGCGCCACCCAATCTTTGGCAATATCGTGGACGAGGTGGCGTACCATGAAAAGT
ACCCAACCATATATCATCTGAGGAAGAAGCTTGTAGACAGTACTGATAAGGCTGACTTGCGGTTGATCTA
TCTCGCGCTGGCGCATATGATCAAATTTCGGGGACACTTCCTCATCGAGGGGGACCTGAACCCAGACAAC
AGCGATGTCGACAAACTCTTTATCCAACTGGTTCAGACTTACAATCAGCTTTTCGAAGAGAACCCGATCA
ACGCATCCGGAGTTGACGCCAAAGCAATCCTGAGCGCTAGGCTGTCCAAATCCCGGCGGCTCGAAAACCT
CATCGCACAGCTCCCTGGGGAGAAGAAGAACGGCCTGTTTGGTAATCTTATCGCCCTGTCACTCGGGCTG
ACCCCCAACTTTAAATCTAACTTCGACCTGG
