>Addgene plasmid #82613 | 3xFLAG-dCas9/MSCV-EGFP | addgene partial sequence | sequence record 159198 | hdCas9-R2 5'-CCGGCTTTATCCAACTCAGAC-3'
CCTTAGTCAGATTATCGAACTTCCGTTGTGTGATCAGTTTGGCGTTCAGCAGCTGCCGCCAATAATTTTT
CATTTTCTTGACAACTTCTTCTGAGGGGACGTTATCACTCTTCCCTCTATTTTTATCGGATCTTGTCAAC
ACTTTATTATCAATAGAATCATCTTTGAGAAAAGACTGGGGCACGATGGCATCCACGTCGTAGTCGGAGA
GCCGATTGATGTCCAGTTCCTGATCCACGTACATGTCCCTGCCGTTCTGCAGGTAGTACAGGTAGAGCTT
CTCATTCTGAAGCTGGGTGTTTTCAACTGGGTGTTCCTTAAGGATTTGGGACCCCAGTTCTTTTATACCC
TCTTCAATCCTCTTCATCCTTTCCCTACTGTTCTTCTGTCCCTTCTGGGTAGTTTGGTTCTCTCGGGCCA
TCTCGATAACGATATTCTCGGGCTTATGCCTTCCCATTACTTTGACGAGTTCATCCACGACCTTAACGGT
CTGCAGTATTCCCTTTTTGATAGCTGGGCTACCTGCAAGATTAGCGATGTGCTCGTGAAGACTGTCCCCC
TGGCCAGAAACTTGTGCTTTCTGGATGTCCTCCTTAAAGGTGAGAGAGTCATCATGGATCAACTGCATGA
AGTTCCTGTTGGCAAATCCATCGGACTTAAGAAAATCCAGGATTGTCTTTCCACTCTGCTTGTCTCGGAT
CCCATTGATCAGTTTTCTTGACAGCCGCCCCCATCCTGTATATCGGCGCCTCTTGAGCTGTTTCATGACT
TTGTCGTCGAAGAGATGAGCGTAAGTTTTCAAGCGTTCTTCAATCATCTCCCTATCTTCAAACAACGTAA
GGGTGAGGACAATGTCCTCAAGAATGTCCTCGTTCTCCTCATTGTCCAGGAAGTCCTTGTCTTTAATGAT
TTT
