>Addgene plasmid #82613 | 3xFLAG-dCas9/MSCV-EGFP | addgene partial sequence | sequence record 159566 | EGFP-N 5'-CGTCGCCGTCCAGCTCGACCAG-3'
CTCACCATGGTGGCAAGCTTGGGCTGCAGGTCGAAAGGCCCGGAGATGAGGAAGAGGAGAACAGCGCGGC
AGACGTGCGCTTTTGAAGCGTGCAGAATGCCGGGCCTCCGGAGGACCTTCGGGCGCCCGCCCCGCCCCTG
AGCCCGCCCCTGAGCCCGCCCCCGGACCCACCCCTTCCCAGCCTCTGAGCCCAGAAAGCGAAGGAGCAAA
GCTGCTATTGGCCGCTGCCCCAAAGGCCTACCCGCTTCCATTGCTCAGCGGTGCTGTCCATCTGCACGAG
ACTAGTGAGACGTGCTACTTCCATTTGTCACGTCCTGCACGACGCGAGCTGCGGGGCGGGGGGGAACTTC
CTGACTAGGGGAGGAGTAGAAGGTGGCGCGAAGGGGCCACCAAAGAACGGAGCCGGTTGGCGCCTACCGG
TGGATGTGGAATGTGTGCGAGGCCAGAGGCCACTTGTGTAGCGCCAAGTGCCCAGCGGGGCTGCTAAAGC
GCATGCTCCAGACTGCCTTGGGAAAAGCGCCTCCCCTACCCGGTAGAATTCGTGGCCGCTCGAGTTTAAA
TAGTACATAATGGATTTCCTTACGCGAAATACGGGCAGACATGGCCTGCCCGGTTATTATTATTTTTGAC
ACCAGACCAACTGGTAATGGTAGCGACCGGCGCTCAGCTGGAATTCGATCCGGTAGGGATCGAACCCTTT
CACACCTTCCTCTTCTTCTTGGGGTCAGCCCTGCTGTCTCCACCGAGCTGAGAGAGGTCGATTCTTGTTT
CATAGAGCCCCGTAATTGACTGATGAATCA
