>Addgene plasmid #82613 | 3xFLAG-dCas9/MSCV-EGFP | addgene partial sequence | sequence record 159567 | mPGK-F 5'-cattctgcacgcttcaaaag-3'
TGTTCTCCTCTTCCTCATCTCCGGGCCTTTCGACCTGCAGCCCAAGCTTGCCACCATGGTGAGCAAGGGC
GAGGAGCTGTTCACCGGGGTGGTGCCCATCCTGGTCGAGCTGGACGGCGACGTAAACGGCCACAAGTTCA
GCGTGTCCGGCGAGGGCGAGGGCGATGCCACCTACGGCAAGCTGACCCTGAAGTTCATCTGCACCACCGG
CAAGCTGCCCGTGCCCTGGCCCACCCTCGTGACCACCCTGACCTACGGCGTGCAGTGCTTCAGCCGCTAC
CCCGACCACATGAAGCAGCACGACTTCTTCAAGTCCGCCATGCCCGAAGGCTACGTCCAGGAGCGCACCA
TCTTCTTCAAGGACGACGGCAACTACAAGACCCGCGCCGAGGTGAAGTTCGAGGGCGACACCCTGGTGAA
CCGCATCGAGCTGAAGGGCATCGACTTCAAGGAGGACGGCAACATCCTGGGGCACAAGCTGGAGTACAAC
TACAACAGCCACAACGTCTATATCATGGCCGACAAGCAGAAGAACGGCATCAAGGTGAACTTCAAGATCC
GCCACAACATCGAGGACGGCAGCGTGCAGCTCGCCGACCACTACCAGCAGAACACCCCCATCGGCGACGG
CCCCGTGCTGCTGCCCGACAACCACTACCTGAGCACCCAGTCCGCCCTGAGCAAAGACCCCAACGAGAAG
CGCGATCACATGGTCCTGCTGGAGTTCGTGACCGCCGCCGGGATCACTCTCGGCATGGACGAGCTGTACA
AGTAAAGCGGCCATCGATAAAATAAAAGATTTTATTTAGTCTCCAGAAAAAGGGGGGAATGAAAGACCCC
ACCTGTAGGTTTGGCAAGCTAGCTTAAGTAACGCCATTTTGCAAGGCATGGAAAATACATAACTGAGAAT
AGAGAAGTTCAGATCAAGGTTAGGAACAGAGAGACAGCAGAATATGGGCCAAACAGGATATCTGTGGTAA
GCAGTTCCTGCCCCGGCTCAGGGCCAAGAACAGATGGTCCCCAGATGCGGTCCCGCCCTCAGCAGTTTCT
AGAGAACCATCAGA
