>Addgene plasmid #82613 | 3xFLAG-dCas9/MSCV-EGFP | addgene partial sequence | sequence record 159570 | MSCV_C_rev2 5'-ggccagaggccacttgtgtagcgcc-3'
AGCGGGGCTGCTAAAGCGCATGCTCCAGACTGCCTTGGGAAAAGCGCCTCCCCTACCCGGTAGAATTCGT
GGCCGCTCGAGTTTAAATAGTACATAATGGATTTCCTTACGCGAAATACGGGCAGACATGGCCTGCCCGG
TTATTATTATTTTTGACACCAGACCAACTGGTAATGGTAGCGACCGGCGCTCAGCTGGAATTCGATCCGG
TAGGGATCGAACCCTTTCACACCTTCCTCTTCTTCTTGGGGTCAGCCCTGCTGTCTCCACCGAGCTGAGA
GAGGTCGATTCTTGTTTCATAGAGCCCCGTAATTGACTGATGAATCAGTGTGGCGTCCAGGACCTCCTTT
GTAGAGGTGTACCGCTTTCTGTCTATGGTGGTGTCGAAGTACTTGAAGGCTGCAGGCGCGCCCAAGTTGG
TCAGAGTAAACAAGTGGATAATGTTTTCTGCCTGCTCCCTGATGGGCTTATCCCTGTGCTTATTGTAAGC
AGAAAGCACCTTATCGAGGTTAGCGTCGGCGAGGATCACTCTTTTGGAGAATTCGCTTATTTGCTCGATG
ATCTCATCAAGGTAGTGTTTGTGTTGTTCCACGAACAGCTGCTTCTGCTCATTATCTTCGGGAGACCCTT
TGAGCTTTTCATAGTGGCTGGCCAGATACAAGAAATTAACGTATTTAGAGGGCAGTGCCAGCTCGTTACC
TTTCTGCAGCTCGCCCGCACTAGCGAGCATTCGTTTCCGGCCGTTTTCAAGCTCAAAGAGAGAGTACTTG
GGAAGCTTAATGATGAGGTCTTTTTTGACCTCTTTATATCCTTTCGCCTCGAGAAAGTCGATGGGGTTTT
TTTCGAAGCTTGATCGCTCCATGATTGTGATGCCCAGCAGTTCCTTGACGCTTTTGAGTTTTTTAGACTT
CCCTTTCTCCACTTTGGCCACAACCAGTACACTGTAAGCGACTGTAGGAGAATCGAATCCGCCGTATTTC
TTGGGGTCCCAATCTTTTTTGCGTGCGATCAGCTTGTCGCTGTTCCT
