LOCUS       Exported 10742 bp ds-DNA circular SYN 12-MAY-2021
DEFINITION  Expresses 3xFLAG-dCas9 in mammalian cells for enChIP analysis to
            purify specific genomic regions of interest..
ACCESSION   .
VERSION     .
KEYWORDS    3xFLAG-dCas9/MSCV-EGFP
SOURCE      synthetic DNA construct
  ORGANISM  synthetic DNA construct
REFERENCE   1 (bases 1 to 10742)
  AUTHORS   Fujita T, Kitaura F, Oji A, Tanigawa N, Yuno M, Ikawa M, Taniuchi I,
            Fujii H
  TITLE     Transgenic mouse lines expressing the 3xFLAG-dCas9 protein for
            enChIP analysis.
  JOURNAL   Genes Cells. 2018 Feb 26. doi: 10.1111/gtc.12573.
  PUBMED    29480524
REFERENCE   2 (bases 1 to 10742)
  AUTHORS   .
  TITLE     Direct Submission
  JOURNAL   Exported May 12, 2021 from SnapGene Server 1.1.58
            http://www.snapgene.com
FEATURES             Location/Qualifiers
     source          1..10742
                     /organism="synthetic DNA construct"
                     /mol_type="other DNA"
     misc_feature    579..920
                     /label=MESV Psi
                     /note="packaging signal of murine embryonic stem cell
                     virus"
     CDS             987..1403
                     /label=gag (truncated)
                     /note="truncated Moloney murine leukemia virus (MMLV) gag
                     gene lacking the start codon"
     primer_bind     1333..1355
                     /label=pLXSN 5'
                     /note="Murine stem cell virus, forward primer. Also called
                     MSCV"
     primer_bind     1371..1387
                     /label=pBABE 5'
                     /note="Psi packaging signal, forward primer for pBABE
                     vectors"
     CDS             1462..1527
                     /codon_start=1
                     /product="three tandem FLAG(R) epitope tags, followed by an
                     enterokinase cleavage site"
                     /label=3xFLAG
                     /translation="DYKDHDGDYKDHDIDYKDDDDK"
     CDS             1531..5634
                     /codon_start=1
                     /product="catalytically dead mutant of the Cas9
                     endonuclease from the Streptococcus pyogenes Type II
                     CRISPR/Cas system"
                     /label=dCas9
                     /note="RNA-guided DNA-binding protein that lacks
                     endonuclease activity due to the D10A mutation in the RuvC
                     catalytic domain and the H840A mutation in the HNH
                     catalytic domain"
                     /translation="MDKKYSIGLAIGTNSVGWAVITDEYKVPSKKFKVLGNTDRHSIKK
                     NLIGALLFDSGETAEATRLKRTARRRYTRRKNRICYLQEIFSNEMAKVDDSFFHRLEES
                     FLVEEDKKHERHPIFGNIVDEVAYHEKYPTIYHLRKKLVDSTDKADLRLIYLALAHMIK
                     FRGHFLIEGDLNPDNSDVDKLFIQLVQTYNQLFEENPINASGVDAKAILSARLSKSRRL
                     ENLIAQLPGEKKNGLFGNLIALSLGLTPNFKSNFDLAEDAKLQLSKDTYDDDLDNLLAQ
                     IGDQYADLFLAAKNLSDAILLSDILRVNTEITKAPLSASMIKRYDEHHQDLTLLKALVR
                     QQLPEKYKEIFFDQSKNGYAGYIDGGASQEEFYKFIKPILEKMDGTEELLVKLNREDLL
                     RKQRTFDNGSIPHQIHLGELHAILRRQEDFYPFLKDNREKIEKILTFRIPYYVGPLARG
                     NSRFAWMTRKSEETITPWNFEEVVDKGASAQSFIERMTNFDKNLPNEKVLPKHSLLYEY
                     FTVYNELTKVKYVTEGMRKPAFLSGEQKKAIVDLLFKTNRKVTVKQLKEDYFKKIECFD
                     SVEISGVEDRFNASLGTYHDLLKIIKDKDFLDNEENEDILEDIVLTLTLFEDREMIEER
                     LKTYAHLFDDKVMKQLKRRRYTGWGRLSRKLINGIRDKQSGKTILDFLKSDGFANRNFM
                     QLIHDDSLTFKEDIQKAQVSGQGDSLHEHIANLAGSPAIKKGILQTVKVVDELVKVMGR
                     HKPENIVIEMARENQTTQKGQKNSRERMKRIEEGIKELGSQILKEHPVENTQLQNEKLY
                     LYYLQNGRDMYVDQELDINRLSDYDVDAIVPQSFLKDDSIDNKVLTRSDKNRGKSDNVP
                     SEEVVKKMKNYWRQLLNAKLITQRKFDNLTKAERGGLSELDKAGFIKRQLVETRQITKH
                     VAQILDSRMNTKYDENDKLIREVKVITLKSKLVSDFRKDFQFYKVREINNYHHAHDAYL
                     NAVVGTALIKKYPKLESEFVYGDYKVYDVRKMIAKSEQEIGKATAKYFFYSNIMNFFKT
                     EITLANGEIRKRPLIETNGETGEIVWDKGRDFATVRKVLSMPQVNIVKKTEVQTGGFSK
                     ESILPKRNSDKLIARKKDWDPKKYGGFDSPTVAYSVLVVAKVEKGKSKKLKSVKELLGI
                     TIMERSSFEKNPIDFLEAKGYKEVKKDLIIKLPKYSLFELENGRKRMLASAGELQKGNE
                     LALPSKYVNFLYLASHYEKLKGSPEDNEQKQLFVEQHKHYLDEIIEQISEFSKRVILAD
                     ANLDKVLSAYNKHRDKPIREQAENIIHLFTLTNLGAPAAFKYFDTTIDRKRYTSTKEVL
                     DATLIHQSITGLYETRIDLSQLGGD"
     CDS             5647..5667
                     /codon_start=1
                     /product="nuclear localization signal of SV40 (simian virus
                     40) large T antigen"
                     /label=SV40 NLS
                     /translation="PKKKRKV"
     promoter        5839..6338
                     /label=PGK promoter
                     /note="mouse phosphoglycerate kinase 1 promoter"
     primer_bind     complement(5874..5897)
                     /label=MSCV-rev
                     /note="Murine stem cell virus, reverse primer"
     primer_bind     6271..6290
                     /label=mPGK-F
                     /note="Mouse PGK promoter, forward primer"
     regulatory      6356..6365
                     /regulatory_class="other"
                     /note="vertebrate consensus sequence for strong initiation
                     of translation (Kozak, 1987)"
     CDS             6362..7081
                     /codon_start=1
                     /product="the original enhanced GFP (Yang et al., 1996)"
                     /label=EGFP
                     /note="mammalian codon-optimized"
                     /translation="MVSKGEELFTGVVPILVELDGDVNGHKFSVSGEGEGDATYGKLTL
                     KFICTTGKLPVPWPTLVTTLTYGVQCFSRYPDHMKQHDFFKSAMPEGYVQERTIFFKDD
                     GNYKTRAEVKFEGDTLVNRIELKGIDFKEDGNILGHKLEYNYNSHNVYIMADKQKNGIK
                     VNFKIRHNIEDGSVQLADHYQQNTPIGDGPVLLPDNHYLSTQSALSKDPNEKRDHMVLL
                     EFVTAAGITLGMDELYK"
     CDS             6362..7078
                     /codon_start=1
                     /product="enhanced GFP"
                     /label=EGFP
                     /translation="MVSKGEELFTGVVPILVELDGDVNGHKFSVSGEGEGDATYGKLTL
                     KFICTTGKLPVPWPTLVTTLTYGVQCFSRYPDHMKQHDFFKSAMPEGYVQERTIFFKDD
                     GNYKTRAEVKFEGDTLVNRIELKGIDFKEDGNILGHKLEYNYNSHNVYIMADKQKNGIK
                     VNFKIRHNIEDGSVQLADHYQQNTPIGDGPVLLPDNHYLSTQSALSKDPNEKRDHMVLL
                     EFVTAAGITLGMDELYK"
     primer_bind     complement(6407..6428)
                     /label=EGFP-N
                     /note="EGFP, reverse primer"
     primer_bind     complement(6668..6687)
                     /label=EXFP-R
                     /note="For distinguishing EGFP variants, reverse primer"
     primer_bind     7015..7036
                     /label=EGFP-C
                     /note="EGFP, forward primer"
     LTR             7135..7649
                     /label=3' LTR
                     /note="3' long terminal repeat from murine embryonic stem
                     cell virus"
     protein_bind    7811..7827
                     /label=lac operator
                     /bound_moiety="lac repressor encoded by lacI"
                     /note="The lac repressor binds to the lac operator to
                     inhibit transcription in E. coli. This inhibition can be
                     relieved by adding lactose or
                     isopropyl-beta-D-thiogalactopyranoside (IPTG)."
     promoter        complement(7835..7865)
                     /label=lac promoter
                     /note="promoter for the E. coli lac operon"
     protein_bind    7880..7901
                     /label=CAP binding site
                     /bound_moiety="E. coli catabolite activator protein"
                     /note="CAP binding activates transcription in the presence
                     of cAMP."
     primer_bind     complement(8018..8035)
                     /label=L4440
                     /note="L4440 vector, forward primer"
     rep_origin      complement(8189..8777)
                     /direction=LEFT
                     /label=ori
                     /note="high-copy-number ColE1/pMB1/pBR322/pUC origin of
                     replication"
     primer_bind     complement(8269..8288)
                     /label=pBR322ori-F
                     /note="pBR322 origin, forward primer"
     CDS             complement(8948..9808)
                     /codon_start=1
                     /gene="bla"
                     /product="beta-lactamase"
                     /label=AmpR
                     /note="confers resistance to ampicillin, carbenicillin, and
                     related antibiotics"
                     /translation="MSIQHFRVALIPFFAAFCLPVFAHPETLVKVKDAEDQLGARVGYI
                     ELDLNSGKILESFRPEERFPMMSTFKVLLCGAVLSRIDAGQEQLGRRIHYSQNDLVEYS
                     PVTEKHLTDGMTVRELCSAAITMSDNTAANLLLTTIGGPKELTAFLHNMGDHVTRLDRW
                     EPELNEAIPNDERDTTMPVAMATTLRKLLTGELLTLASRQQLIDWMEADKVAGPLLRSA
                     LPAGWFIADKSGAGERGSRGIIAALGPDGKPSRIVVIYTTGSQATMDERNRQIAEIGAS
                     LIKHW"
     primer_bind     9571..9590
                     /label=Amp-R
                     /note="Ampicillin resistance gene, reverse primer"
     promoter        complement(9809..9913)
                     /gene="bla"
                     /label=AmpR promoter
     primer_bind     9981..9999
                     /label=pBRforEco
                     /note="pBR322 vectors, upsteam of EcoRI site, forward
                     primer"
     primer_bind     complement(10037..10059)
                     /label=pGEX 3'
                     /note="pGEX vectors, reverse primer"
     primer_bind     10159..10178
                     /label=pRS-marker
                     /note="pRS vectors, use to sequence yeast selectable
                     marker"
     primer_bind     10372..10394
                     /label=M13/pUC Forward
                     /note="In lacZ gene"
     primer_bind     10522..10541
                     /label=pBRrevBam
                     /note="pBR322 vectors, tet region, downstream of BamHI,
                     reverse primer"
     LTR             10741..515
                     /label=5' LTR
                     /note="5' long terminal repeat from murine embryonic stem
                     cell virus"
ORIGIN
        1 tgaaagaccc cacctgtagg tttggcaagc tagcttaagt aacgccattt tgcaaggcat
       61 ggaaaataca taactgagaa tagagaagtt cagatcaagg ttaggaacag agagacagca
      121 gaatatgggc caaacaggat atctgtggta agcagttcct gccccggctc agggccaaga
      181 acagatggtc cccagatgcg gtcccgccct cagcagtttc tagagaacca tcagatgttt
      241 ccagggtgcc ccaaggacct gaaatgaccc tgtgccttat ttgaactaac caatcagttc
      301 gcttctcgct tctgttcgcg cgcttctgct ccccgagctc aataaaagag cccacaaccc
      361 ctcactcggc gcgccagtcc tccgatagac tgcgtcgccc gggtacccgt attcccaata
      421 aagcctcttg ctgtttgcat ccgaatcgtg gactcgctga tccttgggag ggtctcctca
      481 gattgattga ctgcccacct cgggggtctt tcatttggag gttccaccga gatttggaga
      541 cccctgccca gggaccaccg acccccccgc cgggaggtaa gctggccagc ggtcgtttcg
      601 tgtctgtctc tgtctttgtg cgtgtttgtg ccggcatcta atgtttgcgc ctgcgtctgt
      661 actagttagc taactagctc tgtatctggc ggacccgtgg tggaactgac gagttctgaa
      721 cacccggccg caaccctggg agacgtccca gggactttgg gggccgtttt tgtggcccga
      781 cctgaggaag ggagtcgatg tggaatccga ccccgtcagg atatgtggtt ctggtaggag
      841 acgagaacct aaaacagttc ccgcctccgt ctgaattttt gctttcggtt tggaaccgaa
      901 gccgcgcgtc ttgtctgctg cagcgctgca gcatcgttct gtgttgtctc tgtctgactg
      961 tgtttctgta tttgtctgaa aattagggcc agactgttac cactccctta agtttgacct
     1021 taggtcactg gaaagatgtc gagcggatcg ctcacaacca gtcggtagat gtcaagaaga
     1081 gacgttgggt taccttctgc tctgcagaat ggccaacctt taacgtcgga tggccgcgag
     1141 acggcacctt taaccgagac ctcatcaccc aggttaagat caaggtcttt tcacctggcc
     1201 cgcatggaca cccagaccag gtcccctaca tcgtgacctg ggaagccttg gcttttgacc
     1261 cccctccctg ggtcaagccc tttgtacacc ctaagcctcc gcctcctctt cctccatccg
     1321 ccccgtctct cccccttgaa cctcctcgtt cgaccccgcc tcgatcctcc ctttatccag
     1381 ccctcactcc ttctctaggc gccggaatta gatctctcga ggtttaagga tccgtttagt
     1441 gaaccgtcag aattaaccat ggactacaaa gaccatgacg gtgattataa agatcatgac
     1501 atcgattaca aggatgacga tgacaagctc atggacaaga agtactccat tgggctcgct
     1561 atcggcacaa acagcgtcgg ctgggccgtc attacggacg agtacaaggt gccgagcaaa
     1621 aaattcaaag ttctgggcaa taccgatcgc cacagcataa agaagaacct cattggcgcc
     1681 ctcctgttcg actccgggga gacggccgaa gccacgcggc tcaaaagaac agcacggcgc
     1741 agatataccc gcagaaagaa tcggatctgc tacctgcagg agatctttag taatgagatg
     1801 gctaaggtgg atgactcttt cttccatagg ctggaggagt cctttttggt ggaggaggat
     1861 aaaaagcacg agcgccaccc aatctttggc aatatcgtgg acgaggtggc gtaccatgaa
     1921 aagtacccaa ccatatatca tctgaggaag aagcttgtag acagtactga taaggctgac
     1981 ttgcggttga tctatctcgc gctggcgcat atgatcaaat ttcggggaca cttcctcatc
     2041 gagggggacc tgaacccaga caacagcgat gtcgacaaac tctttatcca actggttcag
     2101 acttacaatc agcttttcga agagaacccg atcaacgcat ccggagttga cgccaaagca
     2161 atcctgagcg ctaggctgtc caaatcccgg cggctcgaaa acctcatcgc acagctccct
     2221 ggggagaaga agaacggcct gtttggtaat cttatcgccc tgtcactcgg gctgaccccc
     2281 aactttaaat ctaacttcga cctggccgaa gatgccaagc ttcaactgag caaagacacc
     2341 tacgatgatg atctcgacaa tctgctggcc cagatcggcg accagtacgc agaccttttt
     2401 ttggcggcaa agaacctgtc agacgccatt ctgctgagtg atattctgcg agtgaacacg
     2461 gagatcacca aagctccgct gagcgctagt atgatcaagc gctatgatga gcaccaccaa
     2521 gacttgactt tgctgaaggc ccttgtcaga cagcaactgc ctgagaagta caaggaaatt
     2581 ttcttcgatc agtctaaaaa tggctacgcc ggatacattg acggcggagc aagccaggag
     2641 gaattttaca aatttattaa gcccatcttg gaaaaaatgg acggcaccga ggagctgctg
     2701 gtaaagctta acagagaaga tctgttgcgc aaacagcgca ctttcgacaa tggaagcatc
     2761 ccccaccaga ttcacctggg cgaactgcac gctatcctca ggcggcaaga ggatttctac
     2821 ccctttttga aagataacag ggaaaagatt gagaaaatcc tcacatttcg gataccctac
     2881 tatgtaggcc ccctcgcccg gggaaattcc agattcgcgt ggatgactcg caaatcagaa
     2941 gagaccatca ctccctggaa cttcgaggaa gtcgtggata agggggcctc tgcccagtcc
     3001 ttcatcgaaa ggatgactaa ctttgataaa aatctgccta acgaaaaggt gcttcctaaa
     3061 cactctctgc tgtacgagta cttcacagtt tataacgagc tcaccaaggt caaatacgtc
     3121 acagaaggga tgagaaagcc agcattcctg tctggagagc agaagaaagc tatcgtggac
     3181 ctcctcttca agacgaaccg gaaagttacc gtgaaacagc tcaaagaaga ctatttcaaa
     3241 aagattgaat gtttcgactc tgttgaaatc agcggagtgg aggatcgctt caacgcatcc
     3301 ctgggaacgt atcacgatct cctgaaaatc attaaagaca aggacttcct ggacaatgag
     3361 gagaacgagg acattcttga ggacattgtc ctcaccctta cgttgtttga agatagggag
     3421 atgattgaag aacgcttgaa aacttacgct catctcttcg acgacaaagt catgaaacag
     3481 ctcaagaggc gccgatatac aggatggggg cggctgtcaa gaaaactgat caatgggatc
     3541 cgagacaagc agagtggaaa gacaatcctg gattttctta agtccgatgg atttgccaac
     3601 aggaacttca tgcagttgat ccatgatgac tctctcacct ttaaggagga catccagaaa
     3661 gcacaagttt ctggccaggg ggacagtctt cacgagcaca tcgctaatct tgcaggtagc
     3721 ccagctatca aaaagggaat actgcagacc gttaaggtcg tggatgaact cgtcaaagta
     3781 atgggaaggc ataagcccga gaatatcgtt atcgagatgg cccgagagaa ccaaactacc
     3841 cagaagggac agaagaacag tagggaaagg atgaagagga ttgaagaggg tataaaagaa
     3901 ctggggtccc aaatccttaa ggaacaccca gttgaaaaca cccagcttca gaatgagaag
     3961 ctctacctgt actacctgca gaacggcagg gacatgtacg tggatcagga actggacatc
     4021 aatcggctct ccgactacga cgtggatgcc atcgtgcccc agtcttttct caaagatgat
     4081 tctattgata ataaagtgtt gacaagatcc gataaaaata gagggaagag tgataacgtc
     4141 ccctcagaag aagttgtcaa gaaaatgaaa aattattggc ggcagctgct gaacgccaaa
     4201 ctgatcacac aacggaagtt cgataatctg actaaggctg aacgaggtgg cctgtctgag
     4261 ttggataaag ccggcttcat caaaaggcag cttgttgaga cacgccagat caccaagcac
     4321 gtggcccaaa ttctcgattc acgcatgaac accaagtacg atgaaaatga caaactgatt
     4381 cgagaggtga aagttattac tctgaagtct aagctggtct cagatttcag aaaggacttt
     4441 cagttttata aggtgagaga gatcaacaat taccaccatg cgcatgatgc ctacctgaat
     4501 gcagtggtag gcactgcact tatcaaaaaa tatcccaagc ttgaatctga atttgtttac
     4561 ggagactata aagtgtacga tgttaggaaa atgatcgcaa agtctgagca ggaaataggc
     4621 aaggccaccg ctaagtactt cttttacagc aatattatga attttttcaa gaccgagatt
     4681 acactggcca atggagagat tcggaagcga ccacttatcg aaacaaacgg agaaacagga
     4741 gaaatcgtgt gggacaaggg tagggatttc gcgacagtcc ggaaggtcct gtccatgccg
     4801 caggtgaaca tcgttaaaaa gaccgaagta cagaccggag gcttctccaa ggaaagtatc
     4861 ctcccgaaaa ggaacagcga caagctgatc gcacgcaaaa aagattggga ccccaagaaa
     4921 tacggcggat tcgattctcc tacagtcgct tacagtgtac tggttgtggc caaagtggag
     4981 aaagggaagt ctaaaaaact caaaagcgtc aaggaactgc tgggcatcac aatcatggag
     5041 cgatcaagct tcgaaaaaaa ccccatcgac tttctcgagg cgaaaggata taaagaggtc
     5101 aaaaaagacc tcatcattaa gcttcccaag tactctctct ttgagcttga aaacggccgg
     5161 aaacgaatgc tcgctagtgc gggcgagctg cagaaaggta acgagctggc actgccctct
     5221 aaatacgtta atttcttgta tctggccagc cactatgaaa agctcaaagg gtctcccgaa
     5281 gataatgagc agaagcagct gttcgtggaa caacacaaac actaccttga tgagatcatc
     5341 gagcaaataa gcgaattctc caaaagagtg atcctcgccg acgctaacct cgataaggtg
     5401 ctttctgctt acaataagca cagggataag cccatcaggg agcaggcaga aaacattatc
     5461 cacttgttta ctctgaccaa cttgggcgcg cctgcagcct tcaagtactt cgacaccacc
     5521 atagacagaa agcggtacac ctctacaaag gaggtcctgg acgccacact gattcatcag
     5581 tcaattacgg ggctctatga aacaagaatc gacctctctc agctcggtgg agacagcagg
     5641 gctgacccca agaagaagag gaaggtgtga aagggttcga tccctaccgg atcgaattcc
     5701 agctgagcgc cggtcgctac cattaccagt tggtctggtg tcaaaaataa taataaccgg
     5761 gcaggccatg tctgcccgta tttcgcgtaa ggaaatccat tatgtactat ttaaactcga
     5821 gcggccacga attctaccgg gtaggggagg cgcttttccc aaggcagtct ggagcatgcg
     5881 ctttagcagc cccgctgggc acttggcgct acacaagtgg cctctggcct cgcacacatt
     5941 ccacatccac cggtaggcgc caaccggctc cgttctttgg tggccccttc gcgccacctt
     6001 ctactcctcc cctagtcagg aagttccccc ccgccccgca gctcgcgtcg tgcaggacgt
     6061 gacaaatgga agtagcacgt ctcactagtc tcgtgcagat ggacagcacc gctgagcaat
     6121 ggaagcgggt aggcctttgg ggcagcggcc aatagcagct ttgctccttc gctttctggg
     6181 ctcagaggct gggaaggggt gggtccgggg gcgggctcag gggcgggctc aggggcgggg
     6241 cgggcgcccg aaggtcctcc ggaggcccgg cattctgcac gcttcaaaag cgcacgtctg
     6301 ccgcgctgtt ctcctcttcc tcatctccgg gcctttcgac ctgcagccca agcttgccac
     6361 catggtgagc aagggcgagg agctgttcac cggggtggtg cccatcctgg tcgagctgga
     6421 cggcgacgta aacggccaca agttcagcgt gtccggcgag ggcgagggcg atgccaccta
     6481 cggcaagctg accctgaagt tcatctgcac caccggcaag ctgcccgtgc cctggcccac
     6541 cctcgtgacc accctgacct acggcgtgca gtgcttcagc cgctaccccg accacatgaa
     6601 gcagcacgac ttcttcaagt ccgccatgcc cgaaggctac gtccaggagc gcaccatctt
     6661 cttcaaggac gacggcaact acaagacccg cgccgaggtg aagttcgagg gcgacaccct
     6721 ggtgaaccgc atcgagctga agggcatcga cttcaaggag gacggcaaca tcctggggca
     6781 caagctggag tacaactaca acagccacaa cgtctatatc atggccgaca agcagaagaa
     6841 cggcatcaag gtgaacttca agatccgcca caacatcgag gacggcagcg tgcagctcgc
     6901 cgaccactac cagcagaaca cccccatcgg cgacggcccc gtgctgctgc ccgacaacca
     6961 ctacctgagc acccagtccg ccctgagcaa agaccccaac gagaagcgcg atcacatggt
     7021 cctgctggag ttcgtgaccg ccgccgggat cactctcggc atggacgagc tgtacaagta
     7081 aagcggccat cgataaaata aaagatttta tttagtctcc agaaaaaggg gggaatgaaa
     7141 gaccccacct gtaggtttgg caagctagct taagtaacgc cattttgcaa ggcatggaaa
     7201 atacataact gagaatagag aagttcagat caaggttagg aacagagaga cagcagaata
     7261 tgggccaaac aggatatctg tggtaagcag ttcctgcccc ggctcagggc caagaacaga
     7321 tggtccccag atgcggtccc gccctcagca gtttctagag aaccatcaga tgtttccagg
     7381 gtgccccaag gacctgaaat gaccctgtgc cttatttgaa ctaaccaatc agttcgcttc
     7441 tcgcttctgt tcgcgcgctt ctgctccccg agctcaataa aagagcccac aacccctcac
     7501 tcggcgcgcc agtcctccga tagactgcgt cgcccgggta cccgtgtatc caataaaccc
     7561 tcttgcagtt gcatccgact tgtggtctcg ctgttccttg ggagggtctc ctctgagtga
     7621 ttgactaccc gtcagcgggg gtctttcatg ggtaacagtt tcttgaagtt ggagaacaac
     7681 attctgaggg taggagtcga atattaagta atcctgactc aattagccac tgttttgaat
     7741 ccacatactc caatactcct gaaatagttc attatggaca gcgcagaaag agctggggag
     7801 aattgtgaaa ttgttatccg ctcacaattc cacacaacat acgagccgga agcataaagt
     7861 gtaaagcctg gggtgcctaa tgagtgagct aactcacatt aattgcgttg cgctcactgc
     7921 ccgctttcca gtcgggaaac ctgtcgtgcc agctgcatta atgaatcggc caacgcgcgg
     7981 ggagaggcgg tttgcgtatt gggcgctctt ccgcttcctc gctcactgac tcgctgcgct
     8041 cggtcgttcg gctgcggcga gcggtatcag ctcactcaaa ggcggtaata cggttatcca
     8101 cagaatcagg ggataacgca ggaaagaaca tgtgagcaaa aggccagcaa aaggccagga
     8161 accgtaaaaa ggccgcgttg ctggcgtttt tccataggct ccgcccccct gacgagcatc
     8221 acaaaaatcg acgctcaagt cagaggtggc gaaacccgac aggactataa agataccagg
     8281 cgtttccccc tggaagctcc ctcgtgcgct ctcctgttcc gaccctgccg cttaccggat
     8341 acctgtccgc ctttctccct tcgggaagcg tggcgctttc tcatagctca cgctgtaggt
     8401 atctcagttc ggtgtaggtc gttcgctcca agctgggctg tgtgcacgaa ccccccgttc
     8461 agcccgaccg ctgcgcctta tccggtaact atcgtcttga gtccaacccg gtaagacacg
     8521 acttatcgcc actggcagca gccactggta acaggattag cagagcgagg tatgtaggcg
     8581 gtgctacaga gttcttgaag tggtggccta actacggcta cactagaaga acagtatttg
     8641 gtatctgcgc tctgctgaag ccagttacct tcggaaaaag agttggtagc tcttgatccg
     8701 gcaaacaaac caccgctggt agcggtggtt tttttgtttg caagcagcag attacgcgca
     8761 gaaaaaaagg atctcaagaa gatcctttga tcttttctac ggggtctgac gctcagtgga
     8821 acgaaaactc acgttaaggg attttggtca tgagattatc aaaaaggatc ttcacctaga
     8881 tccttttaaa ttaaaaatga agttttaaat caatctaaag tatatatgag taaacttggt
     8941 ctgacagtta ccaatgctta atcagtgagg cacctatctc agcgatctgt ctatttcgtt
     9001 catccatagt tgcctgactc cccgtcgtgt agataactac gatacgggag ggcttaccat
     9061 ctggccccag tgctgcaatg ataccgcgag acccacgctc accggctcca gatttatcag
     9121 caataaacca gccagccgga agggccgagc gcagaagtgg tcctgcaact ttatccgcct
     9181 ccatccagtc tattaattgt tgccgggaag ctagagtaag tagttcgcca gttaatagtt
     9241 tgcgcaacgt tgttgccatt gctacaggca tcgtggtgtc acgctcgtcg tttggtatgg
     9301 cttcattcag ctccggttcc caacgatcaa ggcgagttac atgatccccc atgttgtgca
     9361 aaaaagcggt tagctccttc ggtcctccga tcgttgtcag aagtaagttg gccgcagtgt
     9421 tatcactcat ggttatggca gcactgcata attctcttac tgtcatgcca tccgtaagat
     9481 gcttttctgt gactggtgag tactcaacca agtcattctg agaatagtgt atgcggcgac
     9541 cgagttgctc ttgcccggcg tcaatacggg ataataccgc gccacatagc agaactttaa
     9601 aagtgctcat cattggaaaa cgttcttcgg ggcgaaaact ctcaaggatc ttaccgctgt
     9661 tgagatccag ttcgatgtaa cccactcgtg cacccaactg atcttcagca tcttttactt
     9721 tcaccagcgt ttctgggtga gcaaaaacag gaaggcaaaa tgccgcaaaa aagggaataa
     9781 gggcgacacg gaaatgttga atactcatac tcttcctttt tcaatattat tgaagcattt
     9841 atcagggtta ttgtctcatg agcggataca tatttgaatg tatttagaaa aataaacaaa
     9901 taggggttcc gcgcacattt ccccgaaaag tgccacctga cgtctaagaa accattatta
     9961 tcatgacatt aacctataaa aataggcgta tcacgaggcc ctttcgtctc gcgcgtttcg
    10021 gtgatgacgg tgaaaacctc tgacacatgc agctcccgga gacggtcaca gcttgtctgt
    10081 aagcggatgc cgggagcaga caagcccgtc agggcgcgtc agcgggtgtt ggcgggtgtc
    10141 ggggctggct taactatgcg gcatcagagc agattgtact gagagtgcac catatgcggt
    10201 gtgaaatacc gcacagatgc gtaaggagaa aataccgcat caggcgccat tcgccattca
    10261 ggctgcgcaa ctgttgggaa gggcgatcgg tgcgggcctc ttcgctatta cgccagctgg
    10321 cgaaaggggg atgtgctgca aggcgattaa gttgggtaac gccagggttt tcccagtcac
    10381 gacgttgtaa aacgacggcg caaggaatgg tgcatgcaag gagatggcgc ccaacagtcc
    10441 cccggccacg gggcctgcca ccatacccac gccgaaacaa gcgctcatga gcccgaagtg
    10501 gcgagcccga tcttccccat cggtgatgtc ggcgatatag gcgccagcaa ccgcacctgt
    10561 ggcgccggtg atgccggcca cgatgcgtcc ggcgtagagg cgattagtcc aatttgttaa
    10621 agacaggata tcagtggtcc aggctctagt tttgactcaa caatatcacc agctgaagcc
    10681 tatagagtac gagccataga taaaataaaa gattttattt agtctccaga aaaagggggg
    10741 aa
//
